>Addgene plasmid #111804 | pLU-CMV-Flag-hATG5 E122D | addgene full sequence | sequence record 212738 | Addgene NGS Result
CCAACCCCGAGGGGACCCGACAGGCCCGAAGGAATAGAAGAAGAAGGTGGAGAGAGAGACAGAGACAGAT
CCATTCGATTAGTGAACGGATCTCGACGGTATCGGTTAACTTTTAAAAGAAAAGGGGGGATTGGGGGGTA
CAGTGCAGGGGAAAGAATAGTAGACATAATAGCAACAGACATACAAACTAAAGAATTACAAAAACAAATT
ACAAAATTCAAAATTTTATCGATAAGCTTGGGAGTTCCGCGTTACATAACTTACGGTAAATGGCCCGCCT
GGCTGACCGCCCAACGACCCCCGCCCATTGACGTCAATAATGACGTATGTTCCCATAGTAACGCCAATAG
GGACTTTCCATTGACGTCAATGGGTGGAGTATTTACGGTAAACTGCCCACTTGGCAGTACATCAAGTGTA
TCATATGCCAAGTACGCCCCCTATTGACGTCAATGACGGTAAATGGCCCGCCTGGCATTATGCCCAGTAC
ATGACCTTATGGGACTTTCCTACTTGGCAGTACATCTACGTATTAGTCATCGCTATTACCATGGTGATGC
GGTTTTGGCAGTACATCAATGGGCGTGGATAGCGGTTTGACTCACGGGGATTTCCAAGTCTCCACCCCAT
TGACGTCAATGGGAGTTTGTTTTGGCACCAAAATCAACGGGACTTTCCAAAATGTCGTAACAACTCCGCC
CCATTGACGCAAATGGGCGGTAGGCGTGTACGGTGGGAGGTCTATATAAGCAGAGCTCGTTTAGTGAACC
GTCAGATCGCCTGGAGACGCCATCCACGCTGTTTTGACCTCCATAGAAGACACCGACTCTAGCCACCATG
GACTACAAAGACGATGACGACAAGTCTAGAATGACAGATGACAAAGATGTGCTTCGAGATGTGTGGTTTG
GACGAATTCCAACTTGTTTCACGCTATATCAGGATGAGATAACTGAAAGGGAAGCAGAACCATACTATTT
GCTTTTGCCAAGAGTAAGTTATTTGACGTTGGTAACTGACAAAGTGAAAAAGCACTTTCAGAAGGTTATG
AGACAAGAAGACATTAGTGAGATATGGTTTGAATATGAAGGCACACCACTGAAATGGCATTATCCAATTG
GTTTGCTATTTGATCTTCTTGCATCAAGTTCAGCTCTTCCTTGGAACATCACAGTACATTTTAAGAGTTT
TCCAGAAAAAGACCTTCTGCACTGTCCATCTAAGGATGCAATTGACGCTCATTTTATGTCATGTATGAAA
GAAGCTGATGCTTTAAAACATAAAAGTCAAGTAATCAATGAAATGCAGAAAAAAGATCACAAGCAACTCT
GGATGGGATTGCAAAATGACAGATTTGACCAGTTTTGGGCCATCAATCGGAAACTCATGGAATATCCTGC
AGAAGAAAATGGATTTCGTTATATCCCCTTTAGAATATATCAGACAACGACTGAAAGACCTTTCATTCAG
AAGCTGTTTCGTCCTGTGGCTGCAGATGGACAGTTGCACACACTAGGAGATCTCCTCAAAGAAGTTTGTC
CTTCTGCTATTGATCCTGAAGATGGGGAAAAAAAGAATCAAGTGATGATTCATGGAATTGAGCCAATGTT
GGAAACACCTCTGCAGTGGCTGAGTGAACATCTGAGCTACCCGGATAATTTTCTTCATATTAGTATCATC
CCACAGCCAACAGATTGACTCGAGGAATTCGGATCCGTCGACAATCAACCTCTGGATTACAAAATTTGTG
AAAGATTGACTGGTATTCTTAACTATGTTGCTCCTTTTACGCTATGTGGATACGCTGCTTTAATGCCTTT
GTATCATGCTATTGCTTCCCGTATGGCTTTCATTTTCTCCTCCTTGTATAAATCCTGGTTGCTGTCTCTT
TATGAGGAGTTGTGGCCCGTTGTCAGGCAACGTGGCGTGGTGTGCACTGTGTTTGCTGACGCAACCCCCA
CTGGTTGGGGCATTGCCACCACCTGTCAGCTCCTTTCCGGGACTTTCGCTTTCCCCCTCCCTATTGCCAC
GGCGGAACTCATCGCCGCCTGCCTTGCCCGCTGCTGGACAGGGGCTCGGCTGTTGGGCACTGACAATTCC
GTGGTGTTGTCGGGGAAGCTGACGTCCTTTCCATGGCTGCTCGCCTGTGTTGCCACCTGGATTCTGCGCG
GGACGTCCTTCTGCTACGTCCCTTCGGCCCTCAATCCAGCGGACCTTCCTTCCCGCGGCCTGCTGCCGGC
TCTGCGGCCTCTTCCGCGTCTTCGCCTTCGCCCTCAGACGAGTCGGATCTCCCTTTGGGCCGCCTCCCCG
CCTGGAATTCGAGCTCGGTACCTTTAAGACCAATGACTTACAAGGCAGCTGTAGATCTTAGCCACTTTTT
AAAAGAAAAGGGGGGACTGGAAGGGCTAATTCACTCCCAACGAAGACAAGATCTGCTTTTTGCTTGTACT
GGGTCTCTCTGGTTAGACCAGATCTGAGCCTGGGAGCTCTCTGGCTAACTAGGGAACCCACTGCTTAAGC
CTCAATAAAGCTTGCCTTGAGTGCTTCAAGTAGTGTGTGCCCGTCTGTTGTGTGACTCTGGTAACTAGAG
ATCCCTCAGACCCTTTTAGTCAGTGTGGAAAATCTCTAGCAGTAGTAGTTCATGTCATCTTATTATTCAG
TATTTATAACTTGCAAAGAAATGAATATCAGAGAGTGAGAGGAACTTGTTTATTGCAGCTTATAATGGTT
ACAAATAAAGCAATAGCATCACAAATTTCACAAATAAAGCATTTTTTTCACTGCATTCTAGTTGTGGTTT
GTCCAAACTCATCAATGTATCTTATCATGTCTGGCTCTAGCTATCCCGCCCCTAACTCCGCCCATCCCGC
CCCTAACTCCGCCCAGTTCCGCCCATTCTCCGCCCCATGGCTGACTAATTTTTTTTATTTATGCAGAGGC
CGAGGCCGCCTCGGCCTCTGAGCTATTCCAGAAGTAGTGAGGAGGCTTTTTTGGAGGCCTAGGCTTTTGC
GGGCCCAAATTCGTAATCATGTCATAGCTGTTTCCTGTGTGAAATTGTTATCCGCTCACAATTCCACACA
ACATACGAGCCGGAAGCATAAAGTGTAAAGCCTGGGGTGCCTAATGAGTGAGCTAACTCACATTAATTGC
GTTGCGCTCACTGCCCGCTTTCCAGTCGGGAAACCTGTCGTGCCAGCTGCATTAATGAATCGGCCAACGC
GCGGGGAGAGGCGGTTTGCGTATTGGGCGCTCTTCCGCTTCCTCGCTCACTGACTCGCTGCGCTCGGTCG
TTCGGCTGCGGCGAGCGGTATCAGCTCACTCAAAGGCGGTAATACGGTTATCCACAGAATCAGGGGATAA
CGCAGGAAAGAACATGTGAGCAAAAGGCCAGCAAAAGGCCAGGAACCGTAAAAAGGCCGCGTTGCTGGCG
TTTTTCCATAGGCTCCGCCCCCCTGACGAGCATCACAAAAATCGACGCTCAAGTCAGAGGTGGCGAAACC
CGACAGGACTATAAAGATACCAGGCGTTTCCCCCTGGAAGCTCCCTCGTGCGCTCTCCTGTTCCGACCCT
GCCGCTTACCGGATACCTGTCCGCCTTTCTCCCTTCGGGAAGCGTGGCGCTTTCTCATAGCTCACGCTGT
AGGTATCTCAGTTCGGTGTAGGTCGTTCGCTCCAAGCTGGGCTGTGTGCACGAACCCCCCGTTCAGCCCG
ACCGCTGCGCCTTATCCGGTAACTATCGTCTTGAGTCCAACCCGGTAAGACACGACTTATCGCCACTGGC
AGCAGCCACTGGTAACAGGATTAGCAGAGCGAGGTATGTAGGCGGTGCTACAGAGTTCTTGAAGTGGTGG
CCTAACTACGGCTACACTAGAAGAACAGTATTTGGTATCTGCGCTCTGCTGAAGCCAGTTACCTTCGGAA
AAAGAGTTGGTAGCTCTTGATCCGGCAAACAAACCACCGCTGGTAGCGGTGGTTTTTTTGTTTGCAAGCA
GCAGATTACGCGCAGAAAAAAAGGATCTCAAGAAGATCCTTTGATCTTTTCTACGGGGTCTGACGCTCAG
TGGAACGAAAACTCACGTTAAGGGATTTTGGTCATGAGATTATCAAAAAGGATCTTCACCTAGATCCTTT
TAAATTAAAAATGAAGTTTTAAATCAATCTAAAGTATATATGAGTAAACTTGGTCTGACAGTTACCAATG
CTTAATCAGTGAGGCACCTATCTCAGCGATCTGTCTATTTCGTTCATCCATAGTTGCCTGACTCCCCGTC
GTGTAGATAACTACGATACGGGAGGGCTTACCATCTGGCCCCAGTGCTGCAATGATACCGCGAGACCCAC
GCTCACCGGCTCCAGATTTATCAGCAATAAACCAGCCAGCCGGAAGGGCCGAGCGCAGAAGTGGTCCTGC
AACTTTATCCGCCTCCATCCAGTCTATTAATTGTTGCCGGGAAGCTAGAGTAAGTAGTTCGCCAGTTAAT
AGTTTGCGCAACGTTGTTGCCATTGCTACAGGCATCGTGGTGTCACGCTCGTCGTTTGGTATGGCTTCAT
TCAGCTCCGGTTCCCAACGATCAAGGCGAGTTACATGATCCCCCATGTTGTGCAAAAAAGCGGTTAGCTC
CTTCGGTCCTCCGATCGTTGTCAGAAGTAAGTTGGCCGCAGTGTTATCACTCATGGTTATGGCAGCACTG
CATAATTCTCTTACTGTCATGCCATCCGTAAGATGCTTTTCTGTGACTGGTGAGTACTCAACCAAGTCAT
TCTGAGAATAGTGTATGCGGCGACCGAGTTGCTCTTGCCCGGCGTCAATACGGGATAATACCGCGCCACA
TAGCAGAACTTTAAAAGTGCTCATCATTGGAAAACGTTCTTCGGGGCGAAAACTCTCAAGGATCTTACCG
CTGTTGAGATCCAGTTCGATGTAACCCACTCGTGCACCCAACTGATCTTCAGCATCTTTTACTTTCACCA
GCGTTTCTGGGTGAGCAAAAACAGGAAGGCAAAATGCCGCAAAAAAGGGAATAAGGGCGACACGGAAATG
TTGAATACTCATACTCTTCCTTTTTCAATATTATTGAAGCATTTATCAGGGTTATTGTCTCATGAGCGGA
TACATATTTGAATGTATTTAGAAAAATAAACAAATAGGGGTTCCGCGCACATTTCCCCGAAAAGTGCCAC
CTGACGTCTAAGAAACCATTATTATCATGACATTAACCTATAAAAATAGGCGTATCACGAGGCCCTTTCG
TCTCGCGCGTTTCGGTGATGACGGTGAAAACCTCTGACACATGCAGCTCCCGGAGACGGTCACAGCTTGT
CTGTAAGCGGATGCCGGGAGCAGACAAGCCCGTCAGGGCGCGTCAGCGGGTGTTGGCGGGTGTCGGGGCT
GGCTTAACTATGCGGCATCAGAGCAGATTGTACTGAGAGTGCACCATATGCGGTGTGAAATACCGCACAG
ATGCGTAAGGAGAAAATACCGCATCAGGCGCCATTCGCCATTCAGGCTGCGCAACTGTTGGGAAGGGCGA
TCGGTGCGGGCCTCTTCGCTATTACGCCAGCTGGCGAAAGGGGGATGTGCTGCAAGGCGATTAAGTTGGG
TAACGCCAGGGTTTTCCCAGTCACGACGTTGTAAAACGACGGCCAGTGCCAAGCTGACGCGTGTAGTCTT
ATGCAATACTCTTGTAGTCTTGCAACATGGTAACGATGAGTTAGCAACATGCCTTACAAGGAGAGAAAAA
GCACCGTGCATGCCGATTGGTGGAAGTAAGGTGGTACGATCGTGCCTTATTAGGAAGGCAACAGACGGGT
CTGACATGGATTGGACGAACCACTGAATTGCCGCATTGCAGAGATATTGTATTTAAGTGCCTAGCTCGAT
ACATAAACGGGTCTCTCTGGTTAGACCAGATCTGAGCCTGGGAGCTCTCTGGCTAACTAGGGAACCCACT
GCTTAAGCCTCAATAAAGCTTGCCTTGAGTGCTTCAAGTAGTGTGTGCCCGTCTGTTGTGTGACTCTGGT
AACTAGAGATCCCTCAGACCCTTTTAGTCAGTGTGGAAAATCTCTAGCAGTGGCGCCCGAACAGGGACTT
GAAAGCGAAAGGGAAACCAGAGGAGCTCTCTCGACGCAGGACTCGGCTTGCTGAAGCGCGCACGGCAAGA
GGCGAGGGGCGGCGACTGGTGAGTACGCCAAAAATTTTGACTAGCGGAGGCTAGAAGGAGAGAGATGGGT
GCGAGAGCGTCAGTATTAAGCGGGGGAGAATTAGATCGCGATGGGAAAAAATTCGGTTAAGGCCAGGGGG
AAAGAAAAAATATAAATTAAAACATATAGTATGGGCAAGCAGGGAGCTAGAACGATTCGCAGTTAATCCT
GGCCTGTTAGAAACATCAGAAGGCTGTAGACAAATACTGGGACAGCTACAACCATCCCTTCAGACAGGAT
CAGAAGAACTTAGATCATTATATAATACAGTAGCAACCCTCTATTGTGTGCATCAAAGGATAGAGATAAA
AGACACCAAGGAAGCTTTAGACAAGATAGAGGAAGAGCAAAACAAAAGTAAGACCACCGCACAGCAAGCG
GCCGCTGATCTTCAGACCTGGAGGAGGAGATATGAGGGACAATTGGAGAAGTGAATTATATAAATATAAA
GTAGTAAAAATTGAACCATTAGGAGTAGCACCCACCAAGGCAAAGAGAAGAGTGGTGCAGAGAGAAAAAA
GAGCAGTGGGAATAGGAGCTTTGTTCCTTGGGTTCTTGGGAGCAGCAGGAAGCACTATGGGCGCAGCGTC
AATGACGCTGACGGTACAGGCCAGACAATTATTGTCTGGTATAGTGCAGCAGCAGAACAATTTGCTGAGG
GCTATTGAGGCGCAACAGCATCTGTTGCAACTCACAGTCTGGGGCATCAAGCAGCTCCAGGCAAGAATCC
TGGCTGTGGAAAGATACCTAAAGGATCAACAGCTCCTGGGGATTTGGGGTTGCTCTGGAAAACTCATTTG
CACCACTGCTGTGCCTTGGAATGCTAGTTGGAGTAATAAATCTCTGGAACAGATTTGGAATCACACGACC
TGGATGGAGTGGGACAGAGAAATTAACAATTACACAAGCTTAATACACTCCTTAATTGAAGAATCGCAAA
ACCAGCAAGAAAAGAATGAACAAGAATTATTGGAATTAGATAAATGGGCAAGTTTGTGGAATTGGTTTAA
CATAACAAATTGGCTGTGGTATATAAAATTATTCATAATGATAGTAGGAGGCTTGGTAGGTTTAAGAATA
GTTTTTGCTGTACTTTCTATAGTGAATAGAGTTAGGCAGGGATATTCACCATTATCGTTTCAGACCCACC
TC
Features (pLannotate 1.2.2; 26 found; start..end, strand, type, name):
    111..227     +  misc_feature   cPPT/CTS: central polypurine tract and central termination sequence of HIV-1
    250..553     +  enhancer       CMV enhancer: human cytomegalovirus immediate early enhancer
    554..757     +  promoter       CMV promoter: human cytomegalovirus (CMV) immediate early promoter
    840..860     +  CDS            3xFLAG (fragment): three tandem FLAG® epitope tags
    871..1695    +  CDS            ATG5: ATG5_HUMAN - Also known as APG5L, ASP. Experimental evidence at protein level: Swiss-Prot protein existence level 1. (Microbial infection) May act as a proviral factor. In association with ATG12, negatively regulates the innate antiviral immune response by impairing the type I IFN production pathway upon vesicular stomatitis virus (VSV) infection (PubMed:17709747). Required for the translation of incoming hepatitis C virus (HCV) RNA and, thereby, for initiation of HCV replication, but not required once infection is established (PubMed:19666601). From Homo sapiens (Human).
   1723..2311    +  misc_feature   WPRE: woodchuck hepatitis virus posttranscriptional regulatory element
   2328..2396    +  CDS            nef (fragment): NEF_HV1Z2 - Experimental evidence at protein level: Swiss-Prot protein existence level 1. Extracellular Nef protein targets CD4(+) T-lymphocytes for apoptosis by interacting with CXCR4 surface receptors. From Human immunodeficiency virus type 1 group M subtype D (isolate Z2/CDC-Z34) (HIV-1).
   2398..2631    +  LTR            3' LTR (ΔU3): self-inactivating 3' long terminal repeat (LTR) from HIV-1
   2703..2824    +  polyA_signal   SV40 poly(A) signal: SV40 polyadenylation signal
   2864..2999    +  rep_origin     SV40 ori: SV40 origin of replication
   3055..3071    -  protein_bind   lac operator: The lac repressor binds to the lac operator to inhibit transcription in E. coli. This inhibition can be relieved by adding lactose or isopropyl-β-D-thiogalactopyranoside (IPTG). lac repressor encoded by lacI
   3079..3109    -  promoter       lac promoter: promoter for the E. coli lac operon
   3124..3145    -  protein_bind   CAP binding site: CAP binding activates transcription in the presence of cAMP. E. coli catabolite activator protein
   3158..3250    -  CDS            lacI (fragment): lac repressor; lacI; The lac repressor binds to the lac operator to inhibit transcription in E. coli. This inhibition can be relieved by adding lactose or isopropyl-β-D-thiogalactopyranoside (IPTG).
   3433..4021    -  rep_origin     ori: high-copy-number ColE1/pMB1/pBR322/pUC origin of replication
   4192..5052    -  CDS            AmpR: β-lactamase; bla; confers resistance to ampicillin, carbenicillin, and related antibiotics
   5053..5157    -  promoter       AmpR promoter: bla
   5252..5287    +  CDS            rop (fragment): Rop protein, which maintains plasmids at low copy number; rop
   5389..5488    +  misc_feature   bom (fragment): basis of mobility region from pBR322
   5494..5648    -  CDS            lacZα (fragment): LacZα fragment of β-galactosidase; lacZ fragment
   5662..5888    +  promoter       RSV promoter: Rous sarcoma virus enhancer/promoter
   5889..6069    +  LTR            5' LTR (truncated): truncated 5' long terminal repeat (LTR) from HIV-1
   6116..6241    +  misc_feature   HIV-1 Ψ: packaging signal of human immunodeficiency virus type 1
   6225..6588    +  CDS            HIV-1 gag (fragment): gag protein from human immunodeficiency virus 1; gag
   6734..6967    +  misc_feature   RRE: The Rev response element (RRE) of HIV-1 allows for Rev-dependent mRNA export from the nucleus to the cytoplasm.
   7344..92      +  CDS            Rev (fragment) (across the origin): human immunodeficiency virus 1 (HIV-1) Rev protein; rev; enhances nuclear export of unspliced and incompletely spliced viral mRNAs
