[The description below was written by a language model from this plasmid's Addgene catalogue record and pLannotate feature annotations shown in this document.]
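Description:
pLU-CMV-Flag-hATG5 E122D is a lentiviral transfer plasmid built on the pLU-CMV backbone for expressing a mutant form of human ATG5 in mammalian cells, either by direct transfection or after packaging into lentiviral particles. In bacteria it is maintained through a high-copy ColE1/pUC-type origin and selected with ampicillin via the β-lactamase gene. Remnants of lac, rop, bom and lacZα sequences are cloning-vector leftovers with no evident function. The feature table shows no mammalian selection marker or fluorescent reporter, so transduced cells cannot be selected or scored through the vector itself.

The viral architecture is that of a third-generation, self-inactivating design. An RSV promoter replaces the U3 region of the truncated 5' LTR to drive Tat-independent genomic RNA synthesis in packaging cells. It is followed by the HIV-1 Ψ packaging signal with a partial gag sequence, the Rev response element for Rev-dependent nuclear export, and the cPPT/CTS element, which aids nuclear import of the reverse-transcribed genome. The ΔU3 3' LTR inactivates LTR promoter activity after integration, leaving expression under the internal CMV immediate-early enhancer/promoter. An SV40 poly(A) signal and SV40 origin lie downstream of the 3' LTR.

The CMV promoter drives an N-terminally Flag-tagged ATG5 open reading frame. The tag is annotated as a short fragment matching 3xFLAG, consistent with a single Flag epitope. A WPRE downstream of the coding sequence enhances transcript stability and expression. ATG5 is a core autophagy protein, and the associated publication links an ATG5 mutation to reduced autophagy and ataxia with developmental delay. The E122D construct is therefore suited to comparing the variant's function with that of wild-type ATG5, with the Flag tag allowing detection or immunoprecipitation.
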