Addgene plasmid #111804: pLU-CMV-Flag-hATG5 E122D
Purpose: Mammalian Expression of hATG5
Depositing lab: Jun Hee Lee. Depositing organization: University of Michigan. Publication: Mutation in ATG5 reduces autophagy and leads to ataxia with developmental delay. Kim M, Sandford E, Gatica D, Qiu Y, Liu X, Zheng Y, Schulman BA, Xu J, Semple I, Ro SH, Kim B, Mavioglu RN, Tolun A, Jipa A, Takats S, Karpati M, Li JZ, Yapici Z, Juhasz G, Lee JH, Klionsky DJ, Burmeister M. Elife. 2016 Jan 26;5. pii: e12245. doi: 10.7554/eLife.12245. PubMed 26812546.
Backbone
  Vector backbone: pLU-CMV
  Vector type: Mammalian Expression, Lentiviral
Growth in bacteria
  Bacterial resistance: Ampicillin, 100 μg/mL
  Growth temperature: 37°C
  Growth strain: NEB Stable
  Copy number: Unknown
Gene/Insert
  Gene/Insert name: hATG5
  Species: H. sapiens (human)
  Mutation: E122D
  Entrez Gene: ATG5 (a.k.a. APG5, APG5-LIKE, APG5L, ASP, SCAR25, hAPG5)
  Tag / fusion protein: Flag (N terminal on insert)
  Cloning method: Restriction Enzyme; 5′ cloning site unknown (unknown if destroyed); 3′ cloning site unknown (unknown if destroyed)
  Sequencing primers: 5′ CMV-F
Terms and licenses: Academic/Nonprofit Terms; Industry Terms: Not Available to Industry
How to cite: pLU-CMV-Flag-hATG5 E122D was a gift from Jun Hee Lee (Addgene plasmid # 111804 ; http://n2t.net/addgene:111804 ; RRID:Addgene_111804)
