>Addgene plasmid #111804 | pLU-CMV-Flag-hATG5 E122D | depositor partial sequence | sequence record 210035 | CMV
GGCNTANCGACTCGTTTAGTGACCGTCAGATCGCCTGGAGACGCCATCCACGCTGTTTTGACCTCCATAG
AAGACACCGACTCTAGCCACCATGGACTACAAAGACGATGACGACAAGTCTAGAATGACAGATGACAAAG
ATGTGCTTCGAGATGTGTGGTTTGGACGAATTCCAACTTGTTTCACGCTATATCAGGATGAGATAACTGA
AAGGGAAGCAGAACCATACTATTTGCTTTTGCCAAGAGTAAGTTATTTGACGTTGGTAACTGACAAAGTG
AAAAAGCACTTTCAGAAGGTTATGAGACAAGAAGACATTAGTGAGATATGGTTTGAATATGAAGGCACAC
CACTGAAATGGCATTATCCAATTGGTTTGCTATTTGATCTTCTTGCATCAAGTTCAGCTCTTCCTTGGAA
CATCACAGTACATTTTAAGAGTTTTCCAGAAAAAGACCTTCTGCACTGTCCATCTAAGGATGCAATTGAC
GCTCATTTTATGTCATGTATGAAAGAAGCTGATGCTTTAAAACATAAAAGTCAAGTAATCAATGAAATGC
AGAAAAAAGATCACAAGCAACTCTGGATGGGATTGCAAAATGACAGATTTGACCAGTTTTGGGCCATCAA
TCGGAAACTCATGGAATATCCTGCAGAAGAAAATGGATTTCGTTATATCCCCTTTAGAATATATCAGACA
ACGACTGAAAGACCTTTCATTCAGAAGCTGTTTCGTCCTGTGGCTGCAGATGGACAGTTGCACACACTAG
GAGATCTCCTCAAAGAAGTTTGTCCTTCTGCTATTGATCCTGAAGATGGGGAAAAAAAGAATCAAGTGAT
GATTCATGGAATTGAGCCAATGTTGGAAACACCTCTGCAGTGGCTGAGTGAACATCTGAGCTACCCGGAT
AATTTTCTTCATATTAGTATC
